>Addgene plasmid #82188 | pDONR223_BIRC2_WT | addgene full sequence | sequence record 164050 | Addgene NGS result 5'--3'
ATACTGTTCTTCTAGTGTAGCCGTAGTTAGGCCACCACTTCAAGAACTCTGTAGCACCGCCTACATACCT
CGCTCTGCTAATCCTGTTACCAGTGGCTGCTGCCAGTGGCGATAAGTCGTGTCTTACCGGGTTGGACTCA
AGACGATAGTTACCGGATAAGGCGCAGCGGTCGGGCTGAACGGGGGGTTCGTGCACACAGCCCAGCTTGG
AGCGAACGACCTACACCGAACTGAGATACCTACAGCGTGAGCTATGAGAAAGCGCCACGCTTCCCGAAGG
GAGAAAGGCGGACAGGTATCCGGTAAGCGGCAGGGTCGGAACAGGAGAGCGCACGAGGGAGCTTCCAGGG
GGAAACGCCTGGTATCTTTATAGTCCTGTCGGGTTTCGCCACCTCTGACTTGAGCGTCGATTTTTGTGAT
GCTCGTCAGGGGGGCGGAGCCTATGGAAAAACGCCAGCAACGCGGCCTTTTTACGGTTCCTGGCCTTTTG
CTGGCCTTTTGCTCACATGTTCTTTCCTGCGTTATCCCCTGATTCTGTGGATAACCGTATTACCGCCTTT
GAGTGAGCTGATACCGCTCGCCGCAGCCGAACGACCGAGCGCAGCGAGTCAGTGAGCGAGGAAGCGGAAG
AGCGCCCAATACGCAAACCGCCTCTCCCCGCGCGTTGGCCGATTCATTAATGCAGCTGGCACGACAGGTT
TCCCGACTGGAAAGCGGGCAGTGAGCGCAACGCAATTAATACGCGTACCGCTAGCCAGGAAGAGTTTGTA
GAAACGCAAAAAGGCCATCCGTCAGGATGGCCTTCTGCTTAGTTTGATGCCTGGCAGTTTATGGCGGGCG
TCCTGCCCGCCACCCTCCGGGCCGTTGCTTCACAACGTTCAAATCCGCTCCCGGCGGATTTGTCCTACTC
AGGAGAGCGTTCACCGACAAACAACAGATAAAACGAAAGGCCCAGTCTTCCGACTGAGCCTTTCGTTTTA
TTTGATGCCTGGCAGTTCCCTACTCTCGCGTTAACGCTAGCATGGATGTTTTCCCAGTCACGACGTTGTA
AAACGACGGCCAGTCTTAAGCTCGGGCCCCAAATAATGATTTTATTTTGACTGATAGTGACCTGTTCGTT
GCAACAAATTGATGAGCAATGCTTTTTTATAATGCCAACTTTGTACAAAAAAGTTGGCATGCACAAAACT
GCCTCCCAAAGACTTTTCCCAGGTCCCTCGTATCAAAACATTAAGAGTATAATGGAAGATAGCACGATCT
TGTCAGATTGGACAAACAGCAACAAACAAAAAATGAAGTATGACTTTTCCTGTGAACTCTACAGAATGTC
TACATATTCAACTTTCCCCGCCGGGGTGCCTGTCTCAGAAAGGAGTCTTGCTCGTGCTGGTTTTTATTAT
ACTGGTGTGAATGACAAGGTCAAATGCTTCTGTTGTGGCCTGATGCTGGATAACTGGAAACTAGGAGACA
GTCCTATTCAAAAGCATAAACAGCTATATCCTAGCTGTAGCTTTATTCAGAATCTGGTTTCAGCTAGTCT
GGGATCCACCTCTAAGAATACGTCTCCAATGAGAAACAGTTTTGCACATTCATTATCTCCCACCTTGGAA
CATAGTAGCTTGTTCAGTGGTTCTTACTCCAGCCTTTCTCCAAACCCTCTTAATTCTAGAGCAGTTGAAG
ACATCTCTTCATCGAGGACTAACCCCTACAGTTATGCAATGAGTACTGAAGAAGCCAGATTTCTTACCTA
CCATATGTGGCCATTAACTTTTTTGTCACCATCAGAATTGGCAAGAGCTGGTTTTTATTATATAGGACCT
GGAGATAGGGTAGCCTGCTTTGCCTGTGGTGGGAAGCTCAGTAACTGGGAACCAAAGGATGATGCTATGT
CAGAACACCGGAGGCATTTTCCCAACTGTCCATTTTTGGAAAATTCTCTAGAAACTCTGAGGTTTAGCAT
TTCAAATCTGAGCATGCAGACACATGCAGCTCGAATGAGAACATTTATGTACTGGCCATCTAGTGTTCCA
GTTCAGCCTGAGCAGCTTGCAAGTGCTGGTTTTTATTATGTGGGTCGCAATGATGATGTCAAATGCTTTT
GTTGTGATGGTGGCTTGAGGTGTTGGGAATCTGGAGATGATCCATGGGTAGAACATGCCAAGTGGTTTCC
AAGGTGTGAGTTCTTGATACGAATGAAAGGCCAAGAGTTTGTTGATGAGATTCAAGGTAGATATCCTCAT
CTTCTTGAACAGCTGTTGTCAACTTCAGATACCACTGGAGAAGAAAATGCTGACCCACCAATTATTCATT
TTGGACCTGGAGAAAGTTCTTCAGAAGATGCTGTCATGATGAATACACCTGTGGTTAAATCTGCCTTGGA
AATGGGCTTTAATAGAGACCTGGTGAAACAAACAGTTCAAAGTAAAATCCTGACAACTGGAGAGAACTAT
AAAACAGTTAATGATATTGTGTCAGCACTTCTTAATGCTGAAGATGAAAAAAGAGAAGAGGAGAAGGAAA
AACAAGCTGAAGAAATGGCATCAGATGATTTGTCATTAATTCGGAAGAACAGAATGGCTCTCTTTCAACA
ATTGACATGTGTGCTTCCTATCCTGGATAATCTTTTAAAGGCCAATGTAATTAATAAACAGGAACATGAT
ATTATTAAACAAAAAACACAGATACCTTTACAAGCGAGAGAACTGATTGATACCATTTTGGTTAAAGGAA
ATGCTGCGGCCAACATCTTCAAAAACTGTCTAAAAGAAATTGACTCTACATTGTATAAGAACTTATTTGT
GGATAAGAATATGAAGTATATTCCAACAGAAGATGTTTCAGGTCTGTCACTGGAAGAACAATTGAGGAGG
TTGCAAGAAGAACGAACTTGTAAAGTGTGTATGGACAAAGAAGTTTCTGTTGTATTTATTCCTTGTGGTC
ATCTGGTAGTATGCCAGGAATGTGCCCCTTCTCTAAGAAAATGCCCTATTTGCAGGGGTATAATCAAGGG
TACTGTTCGTACATTTCTCTCTTACCCAACTTTCTTGTACAAAGTTGGCATTATAAGAAAGCATTGCTTA
TCAATTTGTTGCAACGAACAGGTCACTATCAGTCAAAATAAAATCATTATTTGCCATCCAGCTGATATCC
CCTATAGTGAGTCGTATTACATGGTCATAGCTGTTTCCTGGCAGCTCTGGCCCGTGTCTCAAAATCTCTG
ATGTTACATTGCACAAGATAAAAATATATCATCATGCCTCCTCTAGACCAGCCAGGACAGAAATGCCTCG
ACTTCGCTGCTACCCAAGGTTGCCGGGTGACGCACACCGTGGAAACGGATGAAGGCACGAACCCAGTGGA
CATAAGCCTGTTCGGTTCGTAAGCTGTAATGCAAGTAGCGTATGCGCTCACGCAACTGGTCCAGAACCTT
GACCGAACGCAGCGGTGGTAACGGCGCAGTGGCGGTTTTCATGGCTTGTTATGACTGTTTTTTTGGGGTA
CAGTCTATGCCTCGGGCATCCAAGCAGCAAGCGCGTTACGCCGTGGGTCGATGTTTGATGTTATGGAGCA
GCAACGATGTTACGCAGCAGGGCAGTCGCCCTAAAACAAAGTTAAACATTATGAGGGAAGCGGTGATCGC
CGAAGTATCGACTCAACTATCAGAGGTAGTTGGCGTCATCGAGCGCCATCTCGAACCGACGTTGCTGGCC
GTACATTTGTACGGCTCCGCAGTGGATGGCGGCCTGAAGCCACACAGTGATATTGATTTGCTGGTTACGG
TGACCGTAAGGCTTGATGAAACAACGCGGCGAGCTTTGATCAACGACCTTTTGGAAACTTCGGCTTCCCC
TGGAGAGAGCGAGATTCTCCGCGCTGTAGAAGTCACCATTGTTGTGCACGACGACATCATTCCGTGGCGT
TATCCAGCTAAGCGCGAACTGCAATTTGGAGAATGGCAGCGCAATGACATTCTTGCAGGTATCTTCGAGC
CAGCCACGATCGACATTGATCTGGCTATCTTGCTGACAAAAGCAAGAGAACATAGCGTTGCCTTGGTAGG
TCCAGCGGCGGAGGAACTCTTTGATCCGGTTCCTGAACAGGATCTATTTGAGGCGCTAAATGAAACCTTA
ACGCTATGGAACTCGCCGCCCGACTGGGCTGGCGATGAGCGAAATGTAGTGCTTACGTTGTCCCGCATTT
GGTACAGCGCAGTAACCGGCAAAATCGCGCCGAAGGATGTCGCTGCCGACTGGGCAATGGAGCGCCTGCC
GGCCCAGTATCAGCCCGTCATACTTGAAGCTAGACAGGCTTATCTTGGACAAGAAGAAGATCGCTTGGCC
TCGCGCGCAGATCAGTTGGAAGAATTTGTCCACTACGTGAAAGGCGAGATCACCAAGGTAGTCGGCAAAT
AACCCTCGAGCCACCCATGACCAAAATCCCTTAACGTGAGTTACGCGTCGTTCCACTGAGCGTCAGACCC
CGTAGAAAAGATCAAAGGATCTTCTTGAGATCCTTTTTTTCTGCGCGTAATCTGCTGCTTGCAAACAAAA
AAACCACCGCTACCAGCGGTGGTTTGTTTGCCGGATCAAGAGCTACCAACTCTTTTTCCGAAGGTAACTG
GCTTCAGCAGAGCGCAGATACCAA
Features (pLannotate 1.2.2; 12 found; start..end, strand, type, name):
    632..724     +  CDS            lacI (fragment): lac repressor; lacI; The lac repressor binds to the lac operator to inhibit transcription in E. coli. This inhibition can be relieved by adding lactose or isopropyl-β-D-thiogalactopyranoside (IPTG).
    779..806     -  terminator     rrnB T2 terminator: transcription terminator T2 from the E. coli rrnB gene
    938..981     +  terminator     rrnB T1 terminator: Escherichia coli rrnB; transcription terminator T1 from the E. coli rrnB gene
   1028..1064    -  CDS            lacZα (fragment): LacZα fragment of β-galactosidase; lacZ fragment
   1081..1176    +  protein_bind   attL3: mutant version of attL; recombination site for the Gateway® LR reaction LR Clonase™
   1179..3032    +  CDS            BIRC2: BIRC2_HUMAN - Also known as API1, MIHB, RNF48. Experimental evidence at protein level: Swiss-Prot protein existence level 1. Multi-functional protein which regulates not only caspases and apoptosis, but also modulates inflammatory signaling and immunity, mitogenic kinase signaling, and cell proliferation, as well as cell invasion and metastasis. Acts as an E3 ubiquitin-protein ligase regulating NF-kappa-B signaling and regulates both canonical and non- canonical NF-kappa-B signaling by acting in opposite directions: acts as a positive regulator of the canonical pathway and suppresses constitut
   3034..3133    -  protein_bind   attL2: mutant version of attL; recombination site for the Gateway® LR reaction LR Clonase™
   3151..3169    -  promoter       T7 promoter: promoter for bacteriophage T7 RNA polymerase
   3359..3382    +  promoter       Pc promoter (fragment): intI1 (promoter lies within the coding sequence); class 1 integron promoter
   3558..3614    +  CDS            GmR (fragment): gentamycin acetyltransferase; aacC1; confers resistance to gentamycin
   3621..4412    +  CDS            SmR: aminoglycoside adenylyltransferase (Murphy, 1985); aadA; confers resistance to spectinomycin and streptomycin
   4505..449     +  rep_origin     ori (across the origin): high-copy-number ColE1/pMB1/pBR322/pUC origin of replication
