[The description below was written by a language model from this plasmid's Addgene catalogue record and pLannotate feature annotations shown in this document.]
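Description:
pDONR223_BIRC2_WT is a Gateway entry clone built on the Invitrogen pDONR223 backbone and carrying the wild-type human BIRC2 open reading frame (also known as cIAP1, API1, MIHB or RNF48). It belongs to the Target Accelerator Plasmid Collection, a set of wild-type and variant cancer-gene ORFs assembled for systematic functional testing of alleles. The sequenced plasmid is about 4.6 kb. It replicates in E. coli from a high-copy ColE1/pUC-type origin and is selected with spectinomycin through the aadA (SmR) aminoglycoside adenylyltransferase gene. That gene lies downstream of a fragment of a class 1 integron Pc promoter and a remnant of a gentamicin resistance gene.

The BIRC2 coding sequence of roughly 1.85 kb is flanked by two attL recombination sites. The automated annotation labels the upstream site attL3 and the downstream one attL2. These sites allow LR Clonase-mediated transfer of the ORF into any compatible destination vector. The record lists no promoter for the insert, so the plasmid is a shuttle and storage clone rather than an expression construct. A T7 promoter sits just outside the downstream att site on the opposite strand, and rrnB T1 and T2 terminators upstream insulate the cassette from read-through transcription. The short lacI and lacZα fragments are backbone remnants. The ORF is in the "open" configuration, with no stop codon directly after the insert, so it can be fused in frame to C-terminal tags or reporters supplied by the destination vector. BIRC2 encodes an E3 ubiquitin ligase that regulates caspases, apoptosis and both canonical and non-canonical NF-κB signalling. This wild-type clone typically serves as the reference allele when mutant variants are compared in expression-based assays.
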