Addgene plasmid #82188: pDONR223_BIRC2_WT
Purpose: Gateway Donor vector containing BIRC2 , part of the Target Accelerator Plasmid Collection.
Depositing lab: Jesse Boehm & William Hahn & David Root. Depositing organization: Broad Institute. Publication: Systematic Functional Interrogation of Rare Cancer Variants Identifies Oncogenic Alleles. Kim E, Ilic N, Shrestha Y, Zou L, Kamburov A, Zhu C, Yang X, Lubonja R, Tran N, Nguyen C, Lawrence MS, Piccioni F, Bagul M, Doench JG, Chouinard CR, Wu X, Hogstrom L, Natoli T, Tamayo P, Horn H, Corsello SM, Lage K, Root DE, Subramanian A, Golub TR, Getz G, Boehm JS, Hahn WC. Cancer Discov. 2016 Jul;6(7):714-26. doi: 10.1158/2159-8290.CD-16-0160. Epub 2016 May 4. PubMed 27147599.
Backbone
  Vector backbone: pDONR223
  Backbone manufacturer: Invitrogen
  Backbone size w/o insert (bp): 2790
  Vector type: Gateway Entry vector
Growth in bacteria
  Bacterial resistance: Spectinomycin, 50 μg/mL
  Growth temperature: 37°C
  Growth strain: DH5alpha
  Copy number: High Copy
Gene/Insert
  Gene/Insert name: BIRC2
  Species: H. sapiens (human)
  Mutation: WT
  GenBank ID: NM_001166.4
  Entrez Gene: BIRC2 (a.k.a. API1, HIAP2, Hiap-2, MIHB, RNF48, c-IAP1, cIAP1)
  Promoter: None
  Cloning method: Gateway Cloning
  Sequencing primers: 5′ M13pUC-fwd; 3′ M13-Rev
Terms and licenses: Academic/Nonprofit Terms; Industry Terms: Not Available to Industry
Depositor comments: Open state: NO stop codon immediately follows insert. Supporting reference: Systematic morphological profiling of human gene and allele function via Cell Painting. Rohban MH, et al. Elife. 2017, Mar 18;6. pii: e24060. PubMed PMID 28315521
How to cite: pDONR223_BIRC2_WT was a gift from Jesse Boehm & William Hahn & David Root (Addgene plasmid # 82188 ; http://n2t.net/addgene:82188 ; RRID:Addgene_82188)
