>Addgene plasmid #82188 | pDONR223_BIRC2_WT | depositor partial sequence | sequence record 155559 | Insert sequence
ATGCACAAAACTGCCTCCCAAAGACTTTTCCCAGGTCCCTCGTATCAAAACATTAAGAGTATAATGGAAG
ATAGCACGATCTTGTCAGATTGGACAAACAGCAACAAACAAAAAATGAAGTATGACTTTTCCTGTGAACT
CTACAGAATGTCTACATATTCAACTTTCCCCGCCGGGGTGCCTGTCTCAGAAAGGAGTCTTGCTCGTGCT
GGTTTTTATTATACTGGTGTGAATGACAAGGTCAAATGCTTCTGTTGTGGCCTGATGCTGGATAACTGGA
AACTAGGAGACAGTCCTATTCAAAAGCATAAACAGCTATATCCTAGCTGTAGCTTTATTCAGAATCTGGT
TTCAGCTAGTCTGGGATCCACCTCTAAGAATACGTCTCCAATGAGAAACAGTTTTGCACATTCATTATCT
CCCACCTTGGAACATAGTAGCTTGTTCAGTGGTTCTTACTCCAGCCTTTCTCCAAACCCTCTTAATTCTA
GAGCAGTTGAAGACATCTCTTCATCGAGGACTAACCCCTACAGTTATGCAATGAGTACTGAAGAAGCCAG
ATTTCTTACCTACCATATGTGGCCATTAACTTTTTTGTCACCATCAGAATTGGCAAGAGCTGGTTTTTAT
TATATAGGACCTGGAGATAGGGTAGCCTGCTTTGCCTGTGGTGGGAAGCTCAGTAACTGGGAACCAAAGG
ATGATGCTATGTCAGAACACCGGAGGCATTTTCCCAACTGTCCATTTTTGGAAAATTCTCTAGAAACTCT
GAGGTTTAGCATTTCAAATCTGAGCATGCAGACACATGCAGCTCGAATGAGAACATTTATGTACTGGCCA
TCTAGTGTTCCAGTTCAGCCTGAGCAGCTTGCAAGTGCTGGTTTTTATTATGTGGGTCGCAATGATGATG
TCAAATGCTTTTGTTGTGATGGTGGCTTGAGGTGTTGGGAATCTGGAGATGATCCATGGGTAGAACATGC
CAAGTGGTTTCCAAGGTGTGAGTTCTTGATACGAATGAAAGGCCAAGAGTTTGTTGATGAGATTCAAGGT
AGATATCCTCATCTTCTTGAACAGCTGTTGTCAACTTCAGATACCACTGGAGAAGAAAATGCTGACCCAC
CAATTATTCATTTTGGACCTGGAGAAAGTTCTTCAGAAGATGCTGTCATGATGAATACACCTGTGGTTAA
ATCTGCCTTGGAAATGGGCTTTAATAGAGACCTGGTGAAACAAACAGTTCAAAGTAAAATCCTGACAACT
GGAGAGAACTATAAACAGTTAATGATATTGTGTCAGCACTTCTTAATGCTGAAGATGAAAAAAGAGAAGA
GGAGAAGGAAAAACAAGCTGAAGAAATGGCATCAGATGATTTGTCATTAATTCGGAAGAACAGAATGGCT
CTCTTTCAACAATTGACATGTGTGCTTCCTATCCTGGATAATCTTTTAAAGGCCAATGTAATTAATAAAC
AGGAACATGATATTATTAAACAAAAAACACAGATACCTTTACAAGCGAGAGAACTGATTGATACCATTTT
GGTTAAAGGAAATGCTGCGGCCAACATCTTCAAAAACTGTCTAAAAGAAATTGACTCTACATTGTATAAG
AACTTATTTGTGGATAAGAATATGAAGTATATTCCAACAGAAGATGTTTCAGGTCTGTCACTGGAAGAAC
AATTGAGGAGGTTGCAAGAAGAACGAACTTGTAAAGTGTGTATGGACAAAGAAGTTTCTGTTGTATTTAT
TCCTTGTGGTCATCTGGTAGTATGCCAGGAATGTGCCCCTTCTCTAAGAAAATGCCCTATTTGCAGGGGT
ATAATCAAGGGTACTGTTCGTACATTTCTCTCT
